>Addgene plasmid #203982 | pMRMTK-clo12 | addgene full sequence | sequence record 405082 | Addgene NGS Result
ATCGCAGTACTGTTGTAATTCATTAAGCATTCTACCGACATGGAAGCCATCACAAACGGCATGATGAACC
TGAATCGCCAGCGGCATCAGCACCTTGTCGCCTTGCGTATAATATTTGCCCATGGTGAAAACGGGGGCGA
AGAAGTTGTCCATATTGGCCACGTTTAAATCAAAACTGGTGAAACTCACCCAGGGATTGGCTGAGACGAA
AAACATATTCTCAATAAACCCTTTAGGGAAATAGGCCAGGTTTTCACCGTAACACGCCACATCTTGCGAA
TATATGTGTAGAAACTGCCGGAAATCGTCGTGGTATTCACTCCAGAGCGATGAAAACGTTTCAGTTTGCT
CATGGAAAACGGTGTAACAAGGGTGAACACTATCCCATATCACCAGCTCACCGTCTTTCATTGCCATACG
GAATTCCGGATGAGCATTCATCAGGCGGGCAAGAATGTGAATAAAGGCCGGATAAAACTTGTGCTTATTT
TTCTTTACGGTCTTTAAAAAGGCCGTAATATCCAGCTGAACGGTCTGGTTATAGGTACATTGAGCAACTG
ACTGAAATGCCTCAAAATGTTCTTTACGATGCCATTGGGATATATCAACGGTGGTATATCCAGTGATTTT
TTTCTCCATTTTAGCTTCCTTAGCTCCTGAAAATCTCGATAACTCAAAAAATACGCCCGGTAGTGATCTT
ATTTCATTATGGTGAAAGTTGGAACCTCTTACGTGCCGATCAGTCAATTCGAGGGGGATCAATTCCGTTT
TCCGCTGCATAACCCTGCTTCGGGGTCATTATAGCGATTTTTTCGGTATATCCATCCTTTTTCGCACGAT
ATACAGGATTTTGCCAAAGGGTTCGTGTAGACTTTCCTTGGTGTATCCAACGGCGTCAGCCGGGCAGGAT
AGGTGAAGTAGGCCCACCCGCGAGCGGGTGTTCCTTCTTCACTGTCCCTTATTCGCACCTGGCGGTGCTC
AACGGGAATCCTGCTCTGCGAGGCTGGCCGGCTACCGCCGGCGTAACAGATGAGGGCAAGCGGATGGCTG
ATGAAACCAAGCCAACCAGGAAGGGCAGCCCACCTATCACGGAATTGATCCGGCCACGATGCGTCCGGCG
TAGAGGATCTGAAGATCAGCAGTTCAACCTGTTGATAGTACGTACTAAGCTCTCATGTTTCACGTACTAA
GCTCTCATGTTTAACGTACTAAGCTCTCATGTTTAACGAACTAAACCCTCATGGCTAACGTACTAAGCTC
TCATGGCTAACGTACTAAGCTCTCATGTTTCACGTACTAAGCTCTCATGTTTGAACAATAAAATTAATAT
AAATCAGCAACTTAAATAGCCTCTAAGGTTTTAAGTTTTATAAGAAAAAAAAGAATATATAAGGCTTTTA
AAGCTTTTAAGGTTTAACGGTTGTGGACAACAAGCCAGGGATGTAACGCACTGAGAAGCCCTTAGAGCCT
CTCAAAGCAATTTTGAGTGACACAGGAACACTTAACGGCTGACATGGGGGTCTCGGGTACAAATAAAACG
AAAGGCTCAGTCGAAAGACTGGGCCTTTCGTTTTATCTGTTGTTTGTCGGTGAACGCTCTCCTCCCGAGA
CCTCACACTGGCTCACCTTCGGGTGGGCCTTTCTGCGTTTATACCTAGGAGTCAAAATTACTCCCCGCCC
TGCCACTC
Features (pLannotate 1.2.2; 7 found; start..end, strand, type, name):
    640..742     -  promoter       cat promoter: promoter of the E. coli cat gene encoding chloramphenicol acetyltransferase
    902..1011    +  oriT           oriT: incP origin of transfer
   1044..1089    +  CDS            traJ (fragment): oriT-recognizing protein; traJ
   1126..1514    +  rep_origin     R6K γ ori: γ replication origin from E. coli plasmid R6K; requires the R6K initiator protein pi for replication
   1530..1601    +  terminator     rrnB T1 terminator: transcription terminator T1 from the E. coli rrnB gene
   1620..1647    +  terminator     T7Te terminator: phage T7 early transcription terminator
   1668..639     -  CDS            CmR (across the origin): chloramphenicol acetyltransferase; cat; confers resistance to chloramphenicol
