[The description below was written by a language model from this plasmid's Addgene catalogue record and pLannotate feature annotations shown in this document.]
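Description:
pMRMTK-clo12 is a very small (about 1.7 kb) part-storage plasmid from a modular cloning (MoClo) toolkit built for engineering bacteria of the maize root microbiome. Although catalogued under plant expression, it carries no plant expression elements. It is a bacterial cloning vector whose minimal backbone consists of the R6K γ origin of replication, an incP origin of transfer and a chloramphenicol resistance gene. The R6K γ origin functions only when the R6K initiator protein pi is supplied in trans, so the plasmid is maintained in pir-expressing E. coli hosts such as Pir1, where it is recorded as low copy. Selection relies on chloramphenicol acetyltransferase (CmR) driven by its native cat promoter. The oriT, accompanied by a short traJ fragment, would allow conjugative mobilisation when transfer functions are provided by a helper.

The payload is the roughly 80 bp T1 transcription terminator from the E. coli rrnB operon, flanked on both sides by BsaI sites that are retained in the plasmid. As a type IIS enzyme, BsaI releases the part with defined overhangs, letting the terminator be combined with other toolkit parts in Golden Gate-style one-pot assemblies of transcription units. No promoter is associated with the insert. The feature table also shows a phage T7 early terminator (T7Te) just downstream of the rrnB T1 element, between the insert and the end of the resistance gene. It may help insulate the part position from neighbouring transcription, although the record does not state its role. The construct serves as a source of a standard terminator part rather than as an expression plasmid.
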