Addgene plasmid #203982: pMRMTK-clo12
Purpose: Cloning plasmid containing the rrnB T1 terminator insert with a chloramphenicol resistance marker
Depositing lab: Nathan Crook. Depositing organization: North Carolina State University. Publication: Engineering the Maize Root Microbiome: A Rapid MoClo Toolkit and Identification of Potential Bacterial Chassis for Studying Plant-Microbe Interactions. van Schaik J, Li Z, Cheadle J, Crook N. ACS Synth Biol. 2023 Oct 20;12(10):3030-3040. doi: 10.1021/acssynbio.3c00371. Epub 2023 Sep 15. PubMed 37712562.
Backbone
  Vector backbone: R6Kγ origin of replication, oriT & chloramphenicol resistance gene
  Backbone size w/o insert (bp): 1607
  Total vector size (bp): 1687
  Vector type: Plant Expression
Growth in bacteria
  Bacterial resistance: Chloramphenicol, 25 μg/mL
  Growth temperature: 37°C
  Growth strain: Pir1
  Copy number: Low Copy
Gene/Insert
  Gene/Insert name: rrnB T1 Terminator
  Insert size (bp): 80
  Promoter: N/A
  Cloning method: Restriction Enzyme; 5′ cloning site BsaI (not destroyed); 3′ cloning site BsaI (not destroyed)
  Sequencing primers: 5′ gtaacgcactgagaagcccttagag; 3′ CCTGCCACTCATCGCAGTACTG
Terms and licenses: Academic/Nonprofit Terms; Industry Terms: Not Available to Industry
Depositor comments: Please visit https://www.biorxiv.org/content/10.1101/2023.06.05.543168v1 for bioRxiv preprint.
How to cite: pMRMTK-clo12 was a gift from Nathan Crook (Addgene plasmid # 203982 ; http://n2t.net/addgene:203982 ; RRID:Addgene_203982)
